Addgene plasmid #162305: pEPQD0CM0296
Purpose: Level 0 CDS part for MoClo assembly, AATG-TTCG
Depositing lab: Nicola Patron. Depositing organization: Earlham Institute. Publication: Biofoundry-assisted expression and characterization of plant proteins. Dudley QM, Cai YM, Kallam K, Debreyne H, Carrasco Lopez JA, Patron NJ. Synth Biol (Oxf). 2021 Sep 11;6(1):ysab029. doi: 10.1093/synbio/ysab029. eCollection 2021. PubMed 34693026.
Backbone
  Vector backbone: pUAP1
  Vector type: Synthetic Biology
Growth in bacteria
  Bacterial resistance: Chloramphenicol, 25 μg/mL
  Growth temperature: 37°C
  Growth strain: DH5alpha
  Copy number: High Copy
Gene/Insert
  Gene/Insert name: CDS, superfolder GFP, no stop codon
  Species: Synthetic
  Cloning method: Unknown
  Sequencing primers: 5′ ggcgtatcacgaggcagaatttc; 3′ CCTGCATAACGCGAAGTAATC
Terms and licenses: Academic/Nonprofit Terms; Industry Terms: Not Available to Industry
How to cite: pEPQD0CM0296 was a gift from Nicola Patron (Addgene plasmid # 162305 ; http://n2t.net/addgene:162305 ; RRID:Addgene_162305)
