[The description below was written by a language model from this plasmid's Addgene catalogue record and pLannotate feature annotations shown in this document.]
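Description:
pEPQD0CM0296 is a small (about 2.8 kb) Level 0 part plasmid for MoClo/Golden Gate modular assembly, built in the pUAP1 universal acceptor backbone and classed as a synthetic biology vector. It is maintained in E. coli at high copy through a ColE1/pUC-type origin of replication. Selection is by chloramphenicol, with the chloramphenicol acetyltransferase (cat) gene driven by its native cat promoter and followed by a phage lambda t0 terminator.

The payload is a synthetic coding sequence for superfolder GFP, a rapidly maturing, constitutively fluorescent green protein derived from Aequorea victoria GFP, supplied without a stop codon. The part is defined by AATG and TTCG fusion overhangs: in the standard plant MoClo syntax, the AATG overhang contains the start codon, and TTCG marks the junction at which a downstream in-frame part, such as a C-terminal tag or fusion partner, is joined. Lacking a stop codon, the sfGFP module therefore serves as the upstream coding portion of a translational fusion. As a Level 0 part it carries no promoter of its own. The insert is instead flanked by a putative bacterial terminator upstream and a his operon terminator downstream, which insulate the cloning site from read-through transcription in the backbone. Promoter, terminator and other regulatory parts are added when the part is combined with other Level 0 modules into a transcriptional unit.

The associated work concerns biofoundry-assisted expression and characterization of plant proteins, consistent with use of this part as a reporter or fusion component in automated assemblies. The record does not state the cloning method, and the Type IIS restriction sites are not annotated in the feature table.
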