Features (pLannotate 1.2.2; 7 found; start..end, strand, type, name):
     77..120     -  terminator     bacterial terminator: putative bacterial transcription terminator
    137..844     +  CDS            Superfolder GFP: Superfolder GFP is a basic (constitutively fluorescent) green fluorescent protein published in 2005, derived from Aequorea victoria. It is reported to be a very rapidly-maturing weak dimer.
    852..909     +  terminator     his operon terminator: This putative transcriptin terminator from the E. coli his operon has a 2-bp deletion introduced during synthesis. Its efficiency has not been determined.
   1104..1692    -  rep_origin     ori: high-copy-number ColE1/pMB1/pBR322/pUC origin of replication
   1875..1969    -  terminator     lambda t0 terminator: transcription terminator from phage lambda
   1993..2649    -  CDS            cat: CAT_ECOLX - Experimental evidence at protein level: Swiss-Prot protein existence level 1. This enzyme is an effector of chloramphenicol resistance in bacteria. From Escherichia coli. This protein is used as a marker in many commonly used cloning vectors, such as pACYC184.
   2650..2747    -  promoter       cat promoter: promoter of the E. coli cat gene encoding chloramphenicol acetyltransferase
>Addgene plasmid #162305 | pEPQD0CM0296 | addgene full sequence | sequence record 321448 | Addgene NGS Result
CGAGTGCCACCTGACGTCTAAGAAACCATTATTATCATGACATTAACCTATAAAAATAGGCGTATCACGA
GGCAGAATTTCAGATAAAAAAAATCCTTAGCTTTCGCTAAGGATGATTTCTGGAATTCGGTCTCAAATGA
GCAAAGGTGAAGAACTGTTTACCGGCGTTGTGCCGATTCTGGTGGAACTGGATGGCGATGTGAACGGTCA
CAAATTCAGCGTGCGTGGTGAAGGTGAAGGCGATGCCACGATTGGCAAACTGACGCTGAAATTTATCTGC
ACCACCGGCAAACTGCCGGTGCCGTGGCCGACGCTGGTGACCACCCTGACCTATGGCGTTCAGTGTTTTA
GTCGCTATCCGGATCACATGAAACGTCACGATTTCTTTAAATCTGCAATGCCGGAAGGCTATGTGCAGGA
ACGTACGATTAGCTTTAAAGATGATGGCAAATATAAAACGCGCGCCGTTGTGAAATTTGAAGGCGATACC
CTGGTGAACCGCATTGAACTGAAAGGCACGGATTTTAAAGAAGATGGCAATATCCTGGGCCATAAACTGG
AATACAACTTTAATAGCCATAATGTTTATATTACGGCGGATAAACAGAAAAATGGCATCAAAGCGAATTT
TACCGTTCGCCATAACGTTGAAGATGGCAGTGTGCAGCTGGCAGATCATTATCAGCAGAATACCCCGATT
GGTGATGGTCCGGTGCTGCTGCCGGATAATCATTATCTGAGCACGCAGACCGTTCTGTCTAAAGATCCGA
ACGAAAAAGGCACGCGGGACCACATGGTTCTGCACGAATATGTGAATGCGGCAGGTATTACGGGTTCGCG
AGACCCTGCAGTCCGGCAAAAAAGGGCAAGGTGTCACCACCCTGCCCTTTTTCTTTAAAACCGAAAAGAT
TACTTCGCGTTATGCAGGCTTCCTCGCTCACTGACTCGCTGCGCTCGGTCGTTCGGCTGCGGCGAGCGGT
ATCAGCTCACTCAAAGGCGGTAATACGGTTATCCACAGAATCAGGGGATAACGCAGGAAAGAACATGTGA
GCAAAAGGCCAGCAAAAGGCCAGGAACCGTAAAAAGGCCGCGTTGCTGGCGTTTTTCCACAGGCTCCGCC
CCCCTGACGAGCATCACAAAAATCGACGCTCAAGTCAGAGGTGGCGAAACCCGACAGGACTATAAAGATA
CCAGGCGTTTCCCCCTGGAAGCTCCCTCGTGCGCTCTCCTGTTCCGACCCTGCCGCTTACCGGATACCTG
TCCGCCTTTCTCCCTTCGGGAAGCGTGGCGCTTTCTCATAGCTCACGCTGTAGGTATCTCAGTTCGGTGT
AGGTCGTTCGCTCCAAGCTGGGCTGTGTGCACGAACCCCCCGTTCAGCCCGACCGCTGCGCCTTATCCGG
TAACTATCGTCTTGAGTCCAACCCGGTAAGACACGACTTATCGCCACTGGCAGCAGCCACTGGTAACAGG
ATTAGCAGAGCGAGGTATGTAGGCGGTGCTACAGAGTTCTTGAAGTGGTGGCCTAACTACGGCTACACTA
GAAGAACAGTATTTGGTATCTGCGCTCTGCTGAAGCCAGTTACCTTCGGAAAAAGAGTTGGTAGCTCTTG
ATCCGGCAAACAAACCACCGCTGGTAGCGGTGGTTTTTTTGTTTGCAAGCAGCAGATTACGCGCAGAAAA
AAAGGATCTCAAGAAGATCCTTTGATCTTTTCTACGGGGTCTGACGCTCAGTGGAACGAAAACTCACGTT
AAGGGATTTTGGTCATGAGATTATCAAAAAGGATCTTCACCTAGATCCTTTTAAATTAAAAATGAAGTTT
TAAATCAATCTAAAGTATATATGAGTAAACTTGGTCTGACAGCTCGAGGCTTGGATTCTCACCAATAAAA
AACGCCCGGCGGCAACCGAGCGTTCTGAACAAATCCAGATGGAGTTCTGAGGTCATTACTGGATCTATCA
ACAGGAGTCCAAGCGAGCTCGATATCAAATTACGCCCCGCCCTGCCACTCATCGCAGTACTGTTGTAATT
CATTAAGCATTCTGCCGACATGGAAGCCATCACAAACGGCATGATGAACCTGAATCGCCAGCGGCATCAG
CACCTTGTCGCCTTGCGTATAATATTTGCCCATGGTGAAAACGGGGGCGAAGAAGTTGTCCATATTGGCC
ACGTTTAAATCAAAACTGGTGAAACTCACCCAGGGATTGGCTGAGACGAAAAACATATTCTCAATAAACC
CTTTAGGGAAATAGGCCAGGTTTTCACCGTAACACGCCACATCTTGCGAATATATGTGTAGAAACTGCCG
GAAATCGTCGTGGTATTCACTCCAGAGCGATGAAAACGTTTCAGTTTGCTCATGGAAAACGGTGTAACAA
GGGTGAACACTATCCCATATCACCAGCTCACCGTCTTTCATTGCCATACGAAATTCCGGATGAGCATTCA
TCAGGCGGGCAAGAATGTGAATAAAGGCCGGATAAAACTTGTGCTTATTTTTCTTTACGGTCTTTAAAAA
GGCCGTAATATCCAGCTGAACGGTCTGGTTATAGGTACATTGAGCAACTGACTGAAATGCCTCAAAATGT
TCTTTACGATGCCATTGGGATATATCAACGGTGGTATATCCAGTGATTTTTTTCTCCATTTTAGCTTCCT
TAGCTCCTGAAAATCTCGATAACTCAAAAAATACGCCCGGTAGTGATCTTATTTCATTATGGTGAAAGTT
GGAACCTCTTACGTGCCCGATCAACT
